>Addgene plasmid #203317 | hBCAM-M1 | addgene full sequence | sequence record 400877 | Addgene NGS Result
AATTAATTCTGTGGAATGTGTGTCAGTTAGGGTGTGGAAAGTCCCCAGGCTCCCCAGCAGGCAGAAGTAT
GCAAAGCATGCATCTCAATTAGTCAGCAACCAGGTGTGGAAAGTCCCCAGGCTCCCCAGCAGGCAGAAGT
ATGCAAAGCATGCATCTCAATTAGTCAGCAACCATAGTCCCGCCCCTAACTCCGCCCATCCCGCCCCTAA
CTCCGCCCAGTTCCGCCCATTCTCCGCCCCATGGCTGACTAATTTTTTTTATTTATGCAGAGGCCGAGGC
CGCCTCTGCCTCTGAGCTATTCCAGAAGTAGTGAGGAGGCTTTTTTGGAGGCCTAGGCTTTTGCAAAAAG
CTCCCGGGAGCTTGTATATCCATTTTCGGATCTGATCAAGAGACAGGATGAGGATCGTTTCGCATGATTG
AACAAGATGGATTGCACGCAGGTTCTCCGGCCGCTTGGGTGGAGAGGCTATTCGGCTATGACTGGGCACA
ACAGACAATCGGCTGCTCTGATGCCGCCGTGTTCCGGCTGTCAGCGCAGGGGCGCCCGGTTCTTTTTGTC
AAGACCGACCTGTCCGGTGCCCTGAATGAACTGCAGGACGAGGCAGCGCGGCTATCGTGGCTGGCCACGA
CGGGCGTTCCTTGCGCAGCTGTGCTCGACGTTGTCACTGAAGCGGGAAGGGACTGGCTGCTATTGGGCGA
AGTGCCGGGGCAGGATCTCCTGTCATCTCACCTTGCTCCTGCCGAGAAAGTATCCATCATGGCTGATGCA
ATGCGGCGGCTGCATACGCTTGATCCGGCTACCTGCCCATTCGACCACCAAGCGAAACATCGCATCGAGC
GAGCACGTACTCGGATGGAAGCCGGTCTTGTCGATCAGGATGATCTGGACGAAGAGCATCAGGGGCTCGC
GCCAGCCGAACTGTTCGCCAGGCTCAAGGCGCGCATGCCCGACGGCGAGGATCTCGTCGTGACCCATGGC
GATGCCTGCTTGCCGAATATCATGGTGGAAAATGGCCGCTTTTCTGGATTCATCGACTGTGGCCGGCTGG
GTGTGGCGGACCGCTATCAGGACATAGCGTTGGCTACCCGTGATATTGCTGAAGAGCTTGGCGGCGAATG
GGCTGACCGCTTCCTCGTGCTTTACGGTATCGCCGCTCCCGATTCGCAGCGCATCGCCTTCTATCGCCTT
CTTGACGAGTTCTTCTGAGCGGGACTCTGGGGTTCGAAATGACCGACCAAGCGACGCCCAACCTGCCATC
ACGAGATTTCGATTCCACCGCCGCCTTCTATGAAAGGTTGGGCTTCGGAATCGTTTTCCGGGACGCCGGC
TGGATGATCCTCCAGCGCGGGGATCTCATGCTGGAGTTCTTCGCCCACCCCAACTTGTTTATTGCAGCTT
ATAATGGTTACAAATAAAGCAATAGCATCACAAATTTCACAAATAAAGCATTTTTTTCACTGCATTCTAG
TTGTGGTTTGTCCAAACTCATCAATGTATCTTATCATGTCTGTATACCGTCGACCTCTAGCTAGAGCTTG
GCGTAATCATGGTCATAGCTGTTTCCTGTGTGAAATTGTTATCCGCTCACAATTCCACACAACATACGAG
CCGGAAGCATAAAGTGTAAAGCCTGGGGTGCCTAATGAGTGAGCTAACTCACATTAATTGCGTTGCGCTC
ACTGCCCGCTTTCCAGTCGGGAAACCTGTCGTGCCAGCTGCATTAATGAATCGGCCAACGCGCGGGGAGA
GGCGGTTTGCGTATTGGGCGCTCTTCCGCTTCCTCGCTCACTGACTCGCTGCGCTCGGTCGTTCGGCTGC
GGCGAGCGGTATCAGCTCACTCAAAGGCGGTAATACGGTTATCCACAGAATCAGGGGATAACGCAGGAAA
GAACATGTGAGCAAAAGGCCAGCAAAAGGCCAGGAACCGTAAAAAGGCCGCGTTGCTGGCGTTTTTCCAT
AGGCTCCGCCCCCCTGACGAGCATCACAAAAATCGACGCTCAAGTCAGAGGTGGCGAAACCCGACAGGAC
TATAAAGATACCAGGCGTTTCCCCCTGGAAGCTCCCTCGTGCGCTCTCCTGTTCCGACCCTGCCGCTTAC
CGGATACCTGTCCGCCTTTCTCCCTTCGGGAAGCGTGGCGCTTTCTCATAGCTCACGCTGTAGGTATCTC
AGTTCGGTGTAGGTCGTTCGCTCCAAGCTGGGCTGTGTGCACGAACCCCCCGTTCAGCCCGACCGCTGCG
CCTTATCCGGTAACTATCGTCTTGAGTCCAACCCGGTAAGACACGACTTATCGCCACTGGCAGCAGCCAC
TGGTAACAGGATTAGCAGAGCGAGGTATGTAGGCGGTGCTACAGAGTTCTTGAAGTGGTGGCCTAACTAC
GGCTACACTAGAAGAACAGTATTTGGTATCTGCGCTCTGCTGAAGCCAGTTACCTTCGGAAAAAGAGTTG
GTAGCTCTTGATCCGGCAAACAAACCACCGCTGGTAGCGGTGGTTTTTTTGTTTGCAAGCAGCAGATTAC
GCGCAGAAAAAAAGGATCTCAAGAAGATCCTTTGATCTTTTCTACGGGGTCTGACGCTCAGTGGAACGAA
AACTCACGTTAAGGGATTTTGGTCATGAGATTATCAAAAAGGATCTTCACCTAGATCCTTTTAAATTAAA
AATGAAGTTTTAAATCAATCTAAAGTATATATGAGTAAACTTGGTCTGACAGTTACCAATGCTTAATCAG
TGAGGCACCTATCTCAGCGATCTGTCTATTTCGTTCATCCATAGTTGCCTGACTCCCCGTCGTGTAGATA
ACTACGATACGGGAGGGCTTACCATCTGGCCCCAGTGCTGCAATGATACCGCGAGACCCACGCTCACCGG
CTCCAGATTTATCAGCAATAAACCAGCCAGCCGGAAGGGCCGAGCGCAGAAGTGGTCCTGCAACTTTATC
CGCCTCCATCCAGTCTATTAATTGTTGCCGGGAAGCTAGAGTAAGTAGTTCGCCAGTTAATAGTTTGCGC
AACGTTGTTGCCATTGCTACAGGCATCGTGGTGTCACGCTCGTCGTTTGGTATGGCTTCATTCAGCTCCG
GTTCCCAACGATCAAGGCGAGTTACATGATCCCCCATGTTGTGCAAAAAAGCGGTTAGCTCCTTCGGTCC
TCCGATCGTTGTCAGAAGTAAGTTGGCCGCAGTGTTATCACTCATGGTTATGGCAGCACTGCATAATTCT
CTTACTGTCATGCCATCCGTAAGATGCTTTTCTGTGACTGGTGAGTACTCAACCAAGTCATTCTGAGAAT
AGTGTATGCGGCGACCGAGTTGCTCTTGCCCGGCGTCAATACGGGATAATACCGCGCCACATAGCAGAAC
TTTAAAAGTGCTCATCATTGGAAAACGTTCTTCGGGGCGAAAACTCTCAAGGATCTTACCGCTGTTGAGA
TCCAGTTCGATGTAACCCACTCGTGCACCCAACTGATCTTCAGCATCTTTTACTTTCACCAGCGTTTCTG
GGTGAGCAAAAACAGGAAGGCAAAATGCCGCAAAAAAGGGAATAAGGGCGACACGGAAATGTTGAATACT
CATACTCTTCCTTTTTCAATATTATTGAAGCATTTATCAGGGTTATTGTCTCATGAGCGGATACATATTT
GAATGTATTTAGAAAAATAAACAAATAGGGGTTCCGCGCACATTTCCCCGAAAAGTGCCACCTGACGTCG
ACGGATCGGGAGATCTCCCGATCCCCTATGGTGCACTCTCAGTACAATCTGCTCTGATGCCGCATAGTTA
AGCCAGTATCTGCTCCCTGCTTGTGTGTTGGAGGTCGCTGAGTAGTGCGCGAGCAAAATTTAAGCTACAA
CAAGGCAAGGCTTGACCGACAATTGCATGAAGAATCTGCTTAGGGTTAGGCGTTTTGCGCTGCTTCGCGA
TGTACGGGCCAGATATACGCGTTGACATTGATTATTGACTAGTTATTAATAGTAATCAATTACGGGGTCA
TTAGTTCATAGCCCATATATGGAGTTCCGCGTTACATAACTTACGGTAAATGGCCCGCCTGGCTGACCGC
CCAACGACCCCCGCCCATTGACGTCAATAATGACGTATGTTCCCATAGTAACGCCAATAGGGACTTTCCA
TTGACGTCAATGGGTGGAGTATTTACGGTAAACTGCCCACTTGGCAGTACATCAAGTGTATCATATGCCA
AGTACGCCCCCTATTGACGTCAATGACGGTAAATGGCCCGCCTGGCATTATGCCCAGTACATGACCTTAT
GGGACTTTCCTACTTGGCAGTACATCTACGTATTAGTCATCGCTATTACCATGGTGATGCGGTTTTGGCA
GTACATCAATGGGCGTGGATAGCGGTTTGACTCACGGGGATTTCCAAGTCTCCACCCCATTGACGTCAAT
GGGAGTTTGTTTTGGCACCAAAATCAACGGGACTTTCCAAAATGTCGTAACAACTCCGCCCCATTGACGC
AAATGGGCGGTAGGCGTGTACGGTGGGAGGTCTATATAAGCAGAGCTCTCTGGCTAACTAGAGAACCCAC
TGCTTACTGGCTTATCGAAATTAATACGACTCACTATAGGGAGACCCAAGCTTGGTACCGAGCTCGGATC
CACTAGTAACGGCCGCCAGTGTGCTGGAATTCATGGGGCTTCCCAGGCTGGTCTGCGCCTTCTTGCTCGC
CGCCTGCTGCTGCTGTCCTCGCGTCGCGGGTGTGCCCGGAGAGGCTGAGCAGCCTGCGCCTGAGCTGGTG
GAGGTGGAAGTGGGCAGCACAGCCCTTCTGAAGTGCGGCCTCTCCCAGTCCCAAGGCAACCTCAGCCATG
TCGACTGGTTTTCTGTCCACAAGGAGAAGCGGACGCTCATCTTCCGTGTGCGCCAGGGCCAGGGCCAGAG
CGAACCTGGGGAGTACGAGCAGCGGCTCAGCCTCCAGGACAGAGGGGCTACTCTGGCCCTGACTCAAGTC
ACCCCCCAAGACGAGCGCATCTTCTTGTGCCAGGGCAAGCGCCCTCGGTCCCAGGAGTACCGCATCCAGC
TCCGCGTCTACAAAGCTCCGGAGGAGCCAGAGGCCACTGAGGTCTCCCCCAACAAAGGGACACTGTCTGT
GATGGAGGACTCTGCCCAGGAGATCGCCACCTGCAACAGCCGGAACGGGAACCCGGCCCCCAAGATCACG
TGGTATCGCAACGGGCAGCGCCTGGAGGTGCCCGTAGAGATGAACCCAGAGGGCTACACGACCAGCCGCA
CGGTCCGGGAGGCCTCGGGCCTGCTCTCCCTCACCAGCACCCTCTACCTGCGGCTCCGCAAGGATGACCG
AGACGCCAGCTTCCACTGCGCCGCCCACTACAGCCTGCCCGAGGGCCGCCACGGCCGCCTGGACAGCCCC
ACCTTCCACCTCACCCTGCACTATCCCACGGAGCACGTGCAGTTCTGGGTGGGCAGCCCGTCCACCCCAG
CAGGCTGGGTACGCGAGGGTGACACTGTCCAGCTGCTCTGCCGGGGGGACGGCAGCCCCAGCCCGGAGTA
TACGCTTTTCCGCCTTCAGGATGAGCAGGAGGAAGTGCTGAATGTGAATCTCGAGGGGAACTTGACCCTG
GAGGGAGTGACCCGGGGCCAGAGCGGGACCTATGGCTGCAGAGTGGAGGATTACGACGCGGCAGATGACG
TGCAGCTCTCCAAGACGCTGGAGCTGCGCGTGGCCTATCTGGACCCCCTGGAGCTCAGCGAGGGGAAGGT
GCTTTCCTTACCTCTAAACAGCAGTGCAGTCGTGAACTGCTCCGTGCACGGCCTGCCCACCCCTGCCCTA
CGCTGGACCAAGGACTCCACTCCCCTGGGCGATGGCCCCATGCTGTCGCTCAGTTCTATCACCTTCGATT
CCAATGGCACCTACGTATGTGAGGCCTCCCTGCCCACAGTCCCGGTCCTCAGCCGCACCCAGAACTTCAC
GCTGCTGGTCCAAGGCTCGCCAGAGCTAAAGACAGCGGAAATAGAGCCCAAGGCAGATGGCAGCTGGAGG
GAAGGAGACGAAGTCACACTCATCTGCTCTGCCCGCGGCCATCCAGACCCCAAACTCAGCTGGAGCCAAT
TGGGGGGCAGCCCCGCAGAGCCAATCCCCGGACGGCAGGGTTGGGTGAGCAGCTCTCTGACCCTGAAAGT
GACCAGCGCCCTGAGCCGCGATGGCATCTCCTGTGAAGCCTCCAACCCCCACGGGAACAAGCGCCATGTC
TTCCACTTCGGCACCGTGAGCCCCCAGACCTCCCAGGCTGGAGTGGCCGTCATGGCCGTGGCCGTCAGCG
TGGGCCTCCTGCTCCTCGTCGTTGCTGTCTTCTACTGCGTGAGACGCAAAGGGGGCCCCTGCTGCCGCCA
GCGGCGGGAGAAGGGGGCTCCGCCGCCAGGGGAGCCAGGGCTGAGCCACTCGGGGTCGGAGCAACCAGAG
CAGACCGGCCTTCTCATGGGAGGTGCCTCCGGAGGAGCCAGGGGTGGCAGCGGGGGCTTCGGAGACGAGT
GCACGCGTACGCGGCCGCTCGAGCAGAAACTCATCTCAGAAGAGGATCTGGCAGCAAATGATATCCTGGA
TTACAAGGATGACGACGATAAGGTTTAAACTCGAGCATGCATCTAGAGGGCCCTATTCTATAGTGTCACC
TAAATGCTAGAGCTCGCTGATCAGCCTCGACTGTGCCTTCTAGTTGCCAGCCATCTGTTGTTTGCCCCTC
CCCCGTGCCTTCCTTGACCCTGGAAGGTGCCACTCCCACTGTCCTTTCCTAATAAAATGAGGAAATTGCA
TCGCATTGTCTGAGTAGGTGTCATTCTATTCTGGGGGGTGGGGTGGGGCAGGACAGCAAGGGGGAGGATT
GGGAAGACAATAGCAGGCATGCTGGGGATGCGGTGGGCTCTATGGCTTCTGAGGCGGAAAGAACCAGCTG
GGGCTCTAGGGGGTATCCCC
[124 nt withheld, positions 6951-7074]
C
[91 nt withheld, positions 7076-7166]
A
[49 nt withheld, positions 7168-7216]
CCTTTGACGTTGGAGTCCACGTTCTTT
[37 nt withheld, positions 7244-7280]
ACCCTATCTCGGTCTATTCTTTTGATTTATAAGGGATTTTGCCGATTTCGGCCTATTGGTTAAAAAATGA
GCTGATTTAACAAAAATTTAACGCG
Features (pLannotate 1.2.2; 22 found; start..end, strand, type, name):
     18..347     +  promoter       SV40 promoter: SV40 enhancer and early promoter
    414..1205    +  CDS            neo: KKA2_KLEPN - Also known as kan, nptII. Experimental evidence at protein level: Swiss-Prot protein existence level 1. Resistance to kanamycin, neomycin, paromomycin, ribostamycin, butirosin and gentamicin B. From Klebsiella pneumoniae.
   1229..1387    +  CDS            ble (fragment): BLE_KLEPN - Experimental evidence at protein level: Swiss-Prot protein existence level 1. Binding protein with a strong affinity to the bleomycin family of antibiotics. Binds to CL990; an antimitotic-antibiotic compound. From Klebsiella pneumoniae.
   1382..1503    +  polyA_signal   SV40 poly(A) signal: SV40 polyadenylation signal
   1576..1592    -  protein_bind   lac operator: The lac repressor binds to the lac operator to inhibit transcription in E. coli. This inhibition can be relieved by adding lactose or isopropyl-β-D-thiogalactopyranoside (IPTG). lac repressor encoded by lacI
   1600..1630    -  promoter       lac promoter: promoter for the E. coli lac operon
   1645..1666    -  protein_bind   CAP binding site: CAP binding activates transcription in the presence of cAMP. E. coli catabolite activator protein
   1679..1771    -  CDS            lacI (fragment): lac repressor; lacI; The lac repressor binds to the lac operator to inhibit transcription in E. coli. This inhibition can be relieved by adding lactose or isopropyl-β-D-thiogalactopyranoside (IPTG).
   1954..2542    -  rep_origin     ori: high-copy-number ColE1/pMB1/pBR322/pUC origin of replication
   2713..3573    -  CDS            AmpR: β-lactamase; bla; confers resistance to ampicillin, carbenicillin, and related antibiotics
   3574..3678    -  promoter       AmpR promoter: bla
   3737..3789    -  misc_feature   bom (fragment): basis of mobility region from pBR322
   3944..4323    +  enhancer       CMV enhancer: human cytomegalovirus immediate early enhancer
   4324..4527    +  promoter       CMV promoter: human cytomegalovirus (CMV) immediate early promoter
   4523..4556    +  LTR            5' LTR (truncated) (fragment): truncated 5' long terminal repeat (LTR) from HIV-1
   4572..4590    +  promoter       T7 promoter: promoter for bacteriophage T7 RNA polymerase
   4656..6512    +  CDS            BCAM: BCAM_HUMAN - Also known as LU, MSK19. Experimental evidence at protein level: Swiss-Prot protein existence level 1. Laminin alpha-5 receptor. May mediate intracellular signaling. From Homo sapiens (Human).
   6579..6603    +  CDS            3xFLAG (fragment): three tandem FLAG® epitope tags
   6637..6655    -  promoter       SP6 promoter: promoter for bacteriophage SP6 RNA polymerase
   6681..6905    +  polyA_signal   bGH poly(A) signal: bovine growth hormone polyadenylation signal
   6909..6930    +  promoter       SV40 promoter (fragment): SV40 enhancer and early promoter
   6951..4       +  rep_origin     f1 ori (across the origin) (sequence partly withheld): f1 bacteriophage origin of replication; arrow indicates direction of (+) strand synthesis
