[The description below was written by a language model from this plasmid's Addgene catalogue record and pLannotate feature annotations shown in this document.]
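Description:
hBCAM-M1 is a mammalian expression plasmid built on the pCMV6 backbone (partly derived from a commercial Origene vector) for overexpressing a domain-swap chimera between two human immunoglobulin-superfamily adhesion proteins, BCAM and MCAM (MUC18). According to the record, the first Ig-like V domain of MUC18 is fused to the Ig-like V2 through C3 domains of BCAM. The automated annotation labels the roughly 1.9 kb open reading frame simply as BCAM, which fits most of the coding sequence being BCAM-derived, but it does not separately mark the MUC18 segment. The insert was assembled by Gibson cloning and carries a C-terminal FLAG epitope, detected in the feature table as a short fragment matching the FLAG motif just downstream of the coding region.

Expression is driven by the human CMV immediate-early enhancer and promoter and terminated by the bovine growth hormone polyadenylation signal. Flanking T7 and SP6 promoters are typical of this backbone and can serve for in vitro transcription or as sequencing primer sites. A separate SV40 early promoter cassette drives the neomycin/kanamycin phosphotransferase gene with an SV40 poly(A) signal, which would allow G418 selection of stably transfected mammalian cells. In E. coli the plasmid is maintained at high copy through a ColE1/pUC-type origin and selected with ampicillin via β-lactamase, and an f1 origin is also present. Short hits to ble, lacI, bom and an HIV-1 LTR are fragmentary backbone remnants rather than functional elements.

The stated purpose is overexpression of BCAM–MCAM chimeras, and the associated work concerns discovering antibodies and their cognate surface targets in ovarian cancer. Such a chimera would suit mapping which extracellular domain an antibody recognises, though the record does not state this explicitly.
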