Addgene plasmid #203317: hBCAM-M1
Purpose: Overexpression of BCAM-MCAM chimeras
Depositing lab: William Hahn. Depositing organization: Dana-Farber Cancer Institute. Publication: Discovery of antibodies and cognate surface targets for ovarian cancer by surface profiling. Schrofelbauer B, Kimes PK, Hauke P, Reid CE, Shao K, Hill SJ, Irizarry R, Hahn WC. Proc Natl Acad Sci U S A. 2023 Jan 3;120(1):e2206751120. doi: 10.1073/pnas.2206751120. Epub 2022 Dec 27. PubMed 36574667.
Backbone
  Vector backbone: pCMV6
  Vector type: Mammalian Expression
Growth in bacteria
  Bacterial resistance: Ampicillin, 100 μg/mL
  Growth temperature: 37°C
  Growth strain: DH5alpha
  Copy number: High Copy
Gene/Insert
  Gene/Insert name: hBCAM/hMUC18
  Species: H. sapiens (human)
  Mutation: IgG V1 of hMuc18 fused to Ig like V2-C3 of hBCAM
  Tag / fusion protein: Flag (DYKDDDK) (C terminal on insert)
  Cloning method: Gibson Cloning
Resource information
  A portion of this plasmid was derived from a plasmid made by: Origene
Terms and licenses: Academic/Nonprofit Terms; Industry Terms: Not Available to Industry
How to cite: hBCAM-M1 was a gift from William Hahn (Addgene plasmid # 203317 ; http://n2t.net/addgene:203317 ; RRID:Addgene_203317)
